>Addgene plasmid #145923 | pAc5.1B-EGFP-DmPasilla_B | depositor full sequence | sequence record 288368 | Full Sequence
CTTCAAGGAATTAATTCTATATTCTAAAAACACAAATGATACTTCTAAAAAAAATCATGAATGGCATCAA
CTCTGAATCAAATCTTTGCAGATGCACCTACTTCTCATTTCCACTGTCACATCATTTTTCCAGATCTCGC
TGCCTGTTATGTGGCCCACAAACCAAGACACGTTTTATGGCCATTAAAGCTGGCTGATCGTCGCCAAACA
CCAAATACATATCAATATGTACATTCGAGAAAGAAGCGATCAAAGAAGCGTCTTCGGGCGAGTAGGAGAA
TGCGGAGGAGAAGGAGAACGAGCTGATCTAGTATCTCTCCACAATCCAATGCCAACTGACCAACTGGCCA
TATTCGGAGCAATTTGAAGCCAATTTCCATCGCCTGGCGATCGCTCCATTCTTGGCTATATGTTTTTCAC
CGTTCCCGGGGCCATTTTCAAAGACTCGTCGGTAAGATAAGATTGTGTCACTCGCTGTCTCTCTTCATTT
GTCGAAGAATGCTGAGGAATTTCGCGATGACGTCGGCGAGTATTTTGAAGAATGAGAATAATTTGTATTT
ATACGAAAATCAGTTAGTGGAATTTTCTACAAAAACATGTTATCTATAGATAATTTTGTTGCAAAATATG
TTGACTATGACAAAGATTGTATGTATATACCTTTAATGTATTCTCATTTTCTTATGTATTTATAATGGCA
ATGATGATACTGATGATATTTTAAGATGATGCCAGACCACAGGCTGATTTCTGCGTCTTTTGCCGAACGC
AGTGCATGTGCGGTTGTTGTTTTTTGGAATAGTTTCAATTTTCGGACTGTCCGCTTTGATTTCAGTTTCT
TGGCTTATTCAAAAAGCAAAGTAAAGCCAAAAAAGCGAGATGGCAATACCAAATGCGGCAAAACGGTAGT
GGAAGGAAAGGGGTGCGGGGCAGCGGAAGGAAGGGTGGGGCGGGGCGTGGCGGGGTCTGTGGCTGGGCGC
GACGTCACCGACGTTGGAGCCACTCCTTTGACCATGTGTGCGTGTGTGTATTATTCGTGTCTCGCCACTC
GCCGGTTGTTTTTTTCTTTTTATCTCGCTCTCTCTAGCGCCATCTCGTACGCATGCTCAACGCACCGCAT
GTTGCCGTGTCCTTTATGCGTCATTTTGGCTCGAAATAGGCAATTATTTAAACAAAGATTAGTCAACGAA
AACGCTAAAATAAATAAGTCTACAATATGGTTACTTATTGCCATGTGTGTGCAGCCAACGATAGCAACAA
AAGCAACAACACAGTGGCTTTCCCTCTTTCACTTTTTGTTTGCAAGCGCGTGCGAGCAAGACGGCACGAC
CGGCAAACGCAATTACGCTGACAAAGAGCAGACGAAGTTTTGGCCGAAAAACATCAAGGCGCCTGATACG
AATGCATTTGCAATAACAATTGCGATATTTAATATTGTTTATGAAGCTGTTTGACTTCAAAACACACAAA
AAAAAAAATAAAACAAATTATTTGAAAGAGAATTAGGAATCGGACAGCTTATCGTTACGGGCTAACAGCA
CACCGAGACGAAATAGCTTACCTGACGTCACAGCCTCTGGAAGAACTGCCGCCAAGCAGAGAGAGAGAGA
AAAAGAGGGAGAGCAGCTTAGACCGCATGTGCTTGTGTGTGAGGCGTCTCTCTCTTCGTCTCCTGTTTGC
GCAAACGCATAGACTGCACTGAGAAAATCGATTACCTATTTTTTATGAATGAATATTTGCACTATTACTA
TTCAAAACTATTAAGATAGCAATCACATTCAATAGCCAAATACTATACCACCTGAGCGATGCAACGAAAT
GATCAATTTGAGCAAAAATGCTGCATATTTAGGACGGCATCATTATAGAAATGCTTCTTGCTGTGTACTT
TTCTCTCGTCTGGCAGCTGTTTCGCCGTTATTGTTAAAACCGGCTTAAGTTAGGTGTGTTTTCTACGACT
AGTGATGCCCCTACTAGAAGATGTGTGTTGCACAAATGTCCCTGAATAACCAATTTGAAGTGCAGATAGC
AGTAAACGTAAGCTAATATGAATATTATTTAACTGTAATGTTTTAATATCGCTGGACATTACTAATAAAC
CCACTATAAACACATGTACATATGTATGTTTTGGCATACAATGAGTAGTTGGGGAAAAAATGTGTAAAAG
CACCGTGACCATCACAGCATAAAGATAACCAGCTGAAGTATCGAATATGAGTAACCCCCAAATTGAATCA
CATGCCGCAACTGATAGGACCCATGGAAGTACACTCTTCATGGCGATATACAAGACACACACAAGCACGA
ACACCCAGTTGCGGAGGAAATTCTCCGTAAATGAAAACCCAATCGGCGAACAATTCATACCCATATATGG
TAAAAGTTTTGAACGCGACTTGAGAGCGGAGAGCATTGCGGCTGATAAGGTTTTAGCGCTAAGCGGGCTT
TATAAAACGGGCTGCGGGACCAGTTTTCATATCACTACCGTTTGAGTTCTTGTGCTGTGTGGATACTCCT
CCCGACACAAAGCCGCTCCATCAGCCAGCAGTCGTCTAATCCAGAGACCCCGGATCGGGGTACCAACATG
GTGAGCAAGGGCGAGGAGCTGTTCACCGGGGTGGTGCCCATCCTGGTCGAGCTGGACGGCGACGTAAACG
GCCACAAGTTCAGCGTGTCCGGCGAGGGCGAGGGCGATGCCACCTACGGCAAGCTGACCCTGAAGTTCAT
CTGCACCACCGGCAAGCTGCCCGTGCCCTGGCCCACCCTCGTGACCACCCTGACCTACGGCGTGCAGTGC
TTCAGCCGCTACCCCGACCACATGAAGCAGCACGACTTCTTCAAGTCCGCCATGCCCGAAGGCTACGTCC
AGGAGCGCACCATCTTCTTCAAGGACGACGGCAACTACAAGACCCGCGCCGAGGTGAAGTTCGAGGGCGA
CACCCTGGTGAACCGCATCGAGCTGAAGGGCATCGACTTCAAGGAGGACGGCAACATCCTGGGGCACAAG
CTGGAGTACAACTACAACAGCCACAACGTCTATATCATGGCCGACAAGCAGAAGAACGGCATCAAGGTGA
ACTTCAAGATCCGCCACAACATCGAGGACGGCAGCGTGCAGCTCGCCGACCACTACCAGCAGAACACCCC
CATCGGCGACGGCCCCGTGCTGCTGCCCGACAACCACTACCTGAGCACCCAGTCCGCCCTGAGCAAAGAC
CCCAACGAGAAGCGCGATCACATGGTCCTGCTGGAGTTCGTGACCGCCGCCGGGATCACTCTCGGCATGG
ACGAGCTGTACAAGCCAAGCTTGAATTCAATGTTGTTCGCCAGAACCACCTCGTCCACGTCGATCAGTCC
GCCCGCGATGATGATGCAGCAGCACCAGCAGCAGCAGCAGCAGCAGGATCCTCAGAAGCTGGGACAGCAA
TTCCATCAGCAGCCAGCATTTCAGCTACAGCAAAGCTTCTGTGAGTCAGTTTGTTCTGGAATTGAGGTTG
AAATTGAAAATAATAACAATAATCATATTCATCATGGCGAGACAACGTATCACATGAAAATACTGGTGCC
CGCGGTGGCCTCCGGGGCCATCATTGGCAAAGGTGGCGAGACGATCGCCTCCCTGCAGAAGGACACGGGT
GCTAGGGTCAAGATGTCCAAGTCGCACGACTTCTACCCAGGCACCACCGAACGCGTGTGCCTGATCACCG
GCTCCACGGAGGCTATCATGGTCGTGATGGAGTTCATCATGGACAAGATCCGCGAGAAGCCCGACCTGAC
CAACAAGATCGTCGATACCGACTCAAAACAGACACAGGAGCGCGACAAGCAGGTCAAGATCCTGGTGCCC
AACTCGACCGCCGGCATGATCATTGGCAAGGGCGGTGCCTTCATTAAACAGATCAAGGAGGAGAGCGGCT
CCTATGTCCAGATCTCGCAGAAGCCCACGGATGTGTCGTTGCAGGAGCGCTGCATCACCATCATAGGCGA
CAAGGAGAACAATAAGAACGCCTGCAAGATGATCCTCTCGAAGATCGTCGAAGATCCCCAGTCGGGCACC
TGCCTGAACGTATCCTACGCGGACGTCAGCGGCCCGGTGGCCAACTTTAATCCGACCGGCTCCCCGTACG
CCACCAATCAGAATGCCATCAACTCGAGCACCGCTTCGTTGAACTCCACGTTGGGCACCACGATCGGCGG
TGCAAACTCGGCGGCCAGCCTGCTAGTCAACGGCACCGGCATCAATTTGTCCATCAATCTGGGCTCACCC
AATCCGGCGCCCAATCTAGCGGTTGCCACACAGCTGCTCGAGCATATTAAGGTTGCCATGCGCGGCTCTG
GCTATTCGGAGACCGTAACGAACGAAGTTGTCGCCGCTCTGAGCGTGCTGGCCAAGTACGGCGTCCTTGG
AATGGGCGTGGGTGTGTCGCACACCAACGGCGCCCACTCAACGCTGGGCAACTTCCTGGGCGTAACGACG
CTGGACCAGCAGACAGCCGCTGCCGCATCTGCGGCCACCGCCAGCAATGTGTTCGGTGCCGTTGGCCAGG
TAAATCTGGAGCAATATGCCGCAGCGGTGGCCTCTGCAGCTGCCGCCAGCCGGCCGACGCAGTCGCAACT
GGACGCTGCCGCAGTGCAATTCGATCCATTCCGCCATTTGGGCTCGGCAACGGCGCCGGCCGCCACGCCC
GTCTCACTGAACAACAATAGCTTTGGATTGACGGCGACCACGGGAACGGCGACCACGGCGCAGCTGGGCG
GTCTAAGCAAGAGTCCCACTCCCGGTGACCTTAGCTCCAAGGACTCGAAAAACGTCGAGGTGCCGGAAGT
GATTATCGGCGCTATCCTAGGTCCGAGCGGTCGTAGTTTAGTTGAAATTCAACATGTTTCTGGCGCAAAT
GTGCAAATTTCCAAAAAGGGCATATTCGCACCTGGCACTAGAAATCGCATTGTAACCATAACTGGTCAGC
CGAGTGCCATTGCCAAAGCGCAATATCTAATTGAACAGAAAATCAACGAGGAGGAGACAAAGAGGGCGCG
ACAAATTCCATTAACCACTGTTGTGAATTAATCTAGAGGGCCCGCGGTTCGAAGGTAAGCCTATCCCTAA
CCCTCTCCTCGGTCTCGATTCTACGCGTACCGGTCATCATCACCATCACCATTGAGTTTAAACCCGCTGA
TCAGCCTCGACTGTGCCTTCTAAGGCCTGAGCTCGCTGATCAGCCTCGATCGAGGATCCAGACATGATAA
GATACATTGATGAGTTTGGACAAACCACAACTAGAATGCAGTGAAAAAAATGCTTTATTTGTGAAATTTG
TGATGCTATTGCTTTATTTGTAACCATTATAAGCTGCAATAAACAAGTTAACAACAACAATTGCATTCAT
TTTATGTTTCAGGTTCAGGGGGAGGTGTGGGAGGTTTTTTAAAGCAAGTAAAACCTCTACAAATGTGGTA
TGGCTGATTATGATCAGTCGACCGATGCCCTTGAGAGCCTTCAACCCAGTCAGCTCCTTCCGGTGGGCGC
GGGGCATGACTATCGTCGCCGCACTTATGACTGTCTTCTTTATCATGCAACTCGTAGGACAGGTGCCGGC
AGCGCTCTGGGTCATTTTCGGCGAGGACCGCTTTCGCTGGAGCGCGACGATGATCGGCCTGTCGCTTGCG
GTATTCGGAATCTTGCACGCCCTCGCTCAAGCCTTCGTCACTGGTCCCGCCACCAAACGTTTCGGCGAGA
AGCAGGCCATTATCGCCGGCATGGCGGCCGACGCGCTGGGCTACGTCTTGCTGGCGTTCGCGACGCGAGG
CTGGATGGCCTTCCCCATTATGATTCTTCTCGCTTCCGGCGGCATCGGGATGCCCGCGTTGCAGGCCATG
CTGTCCAGGCAGGTAGATGACGACCATCAGGGACAGCTTCAAGGATCGCTCGCGGCTCTTACCAGCCAGC
AAAAGGCCAGGAACCGTAAAAAGGCCGCGTTGCTGGCGTTTTTCCATAGGCTCCGCCCCCCTGACGAGCA
TCACAAAAATCGACGCTCAAGTCAGAGGTGGCGAAACCCGACAGGACTATAAAGATACCAGGCGTTTCCC
CCTGGAAGCTCCCTCGTGCGCTCTCCTGTTCCGACCCTGCCGCTTACCGGATACCTGTCCGCCTTTCTCC
CTTCGGGAAGCGTGGCGCTTTCTCAATGCTCACGCTGTAGGTATCTCAGTTCGGTGTAGGTCGTTCGCTC
CAAGCTGGGCTGTGTGCACGAACCCCCCGTTCAGCCCGACCGCTGCGCCTTATCCGGTAACTATCGTCTT
GAGTCCAACCCGGTAAGACACGACTTATCGCCACTGGCAGCAGCCACTGGTAACAGGATTAGCAGAGCGA
GGTATGTAGGCGGTGCTACAGAGTTCTTGAAGTGGTGGCCTAACTACGGCTACACTAGAAGGACAGTATT
TGGTATCTGCGCTCTGCTGAAGCCAGTTACCTTCGGAAAAAGAGTTGGTAGCTCTTGATCCGGCAAACAA
ACCACCGCTGGTAGCGGTGGTTTTTTTGTTTGCAAGCAGCAGATTACGCGCAGAAAAAAAGGATCTCAAG
AAGATCCTTTGATCTTTTCTACGGGGTCTGACGCTCAGTGGAACGAAAACTCACGTTAAGGGATTTTGGT
CATGAGATTATCAAAAAGGATCTTCACCTAGATCCTTTTAAATTAAAAATGAAGTTTTAAATCAATCTAA
AGTATATATGAGTAAACTTGGTCTGACAGTTACCAATGCTTAATCAGTGAGGCACCTATCTCAGCGATCT
GTCTATTTCGTTCATCCATAGTTGCCTGACTCCCCGTCGTGTAGATAACTACGATACGGGAGGGCTTACC
ATCTGGCCCCAGTGCTGCAATGATACCGCGAGACCCACGCTCACCGGCTCCAGATTTATCAGCAATAAAC
CAGCCAGCCGGAAGGGCCGAGCGCAGAAGTGGTCCTGCAACTTTATCCGCCTCCATCCAGTCTATTAATT
GTTGCCGGGAAGCTAGAGTAAGTAGTTCGCCAGTTAATAGTTTGCGCAACGTTGTTGCCATTGCTGCAGG
CATCGTGGTGTCACGCTCGTCGTTTGGTATGGCTTCATTCAGCTCCGGTTCCCAACGATCAAGGCGAGTT
ACATGATCCCCCATGTTGTGCAAAAAAGCGGTTAGCTCCTTCGGTCCTCCGATCGTTGTCAGAAGTAAGT
TGGCCGCAGTGTTATCACTCATGGTTATGGCAGCACTGCATAATTCTCTTACTGTCATGCCATCCGTAAG
ATGCTTTTCTGTGACTGGTGAGTACTCAACCAAGTCATTCTGAGAATAGTGTATGCGGCGACCGAGTTGC
TCTTGCCCGGCGTCAACACGGGATAATACCGCGCCACATAGCAGAACTTTAAAAGTGCTCATCATTGGAA
AACGTTCTTCGGGGCGAAAACTCTCAAGGATCTTACCGCTGTTGAGATCCAGTTCGATGTAACCCACTCG
TGCACCCAACTGATCTTCAGCATCTTTTACTTTCACCAGCGTTTCTGGGTGAGCAAAAACAGGAAGGCAA
AATGCCGCAAAAAAGGGAATAAGGGCGACACGGAAATGTTGAATACTCATACTCTTCCTTTTTCAATATT
ATTGAAGCATTTATCAGGGTTATTGTCTCATGAGCGGATACATATTTGAATGTATTTAGAAAAATAAACA
AATAGGGGTTCCGCGCACATTTCCCCGAAAAGTGCCACCTGACGTCTAAGAAACCATTATTATCATGACA
TTAACCTATAAAAATAGGCGTATCACGAGGCCCTTTCGT
Features (pLannotate 1.2.2; 9 found; start..end, strand, type, name):
     56..2568    +  promoter       Ac5 promoter: Drosophila melanogaster actin 5C promoter
   2588..3304    +  CDS            EGFP: EGFP is a basic (constitutively fluorescent) green fluorescent protein published in 1996, derived from Aequorea victoria. It is reported to be a rapidly-maturing weak dimer with moderate acid sensitivity.
   5094..5135    +  CDS            V5 tag: epitope tag from simian virus 5
   5235..5369    -  polyA_signal   SV40 poly(A) signal: SV40 polyadenylation signal
   5392..5476    -  CDS            large T antigen (fragment): large T antigen from SV40 (simian virus 40)
   5477..5947    +  CDS            TcR (fragment): tetracycline efflux protein; tet; confers resistance to tetracycline
   5991..6579    -  rep_origin     ori: high-copy-number ColE1/pMB1/pBR322/pUC origin of replication
   6750..7610    -  CDS            AmpR: β-lactamase; bla; confers resistance to ampicillin, carbenicillin, and related antibiotics
   7611..7715    -  promoter       AmpR promoter: bla
