>Addgene plasmid #145923 | pAc5.1B-EGFP-DmPasilla_B | addgene full sequence | sequence record 363184 | Addgene NGS Result
GCCACAGACCCCGCCACGCCCCGCCCCACCCTTCCTTCCGCTGCCCCGCACCCCTTTCCTTCCACTACCG
TTTTGCCGCATTTGGTATTGCCATCTCGCTTTTTTGGCTTTACTTTGCTTTTTGAATAAGCCAAGAAACT
GAAATCAAAGCGGACAGTCCGAAAATTGAATATTCCAAAAAACAACAATTGCACATGCACTGCGTTCGGC
AAAAGACGCAGAAATTCAAGCCTTTTGGTCTGGCATCATCTTAAAATATCATCAGTATCATCATTGCCAT
TATAAATACATAAGAAAATGAGAATACATTAAAGGTATATACATACAATCTTTGTCATAGTCAACATATT
TTGCAACAAAATTATCTATAGATAACATGTTTTTGTAGAAAATTCCACTAACTGATTTTCGTATAAATAC
AAATTATTCTCATTCTTCAAAATACTCGCCGACGTCATCGCGAAATTCCTCAGCATTCTTCGACAAATGA
AGAGAGACAGCGAGTGACACAATCTTATCTTGCCGACGAGTCTTTGAAAATGGCCCCGGGTAACGGTGAA
AAACATATAGCCAAGAATGGAGCGATCGCCAGGCGATGGAAATTGGCTTCAAATTGCTCCGAATATGGCC
AGTTGGTCAGTTGGCATTGGATTGTGGAGAGATACTAGATCAGCTCGTTCTCCTTCTCCTCCGCATTCTC
CTACTCCGCCCGAAGACGCTTCTTTGATCGCTTCTTTCTCGAATGTGTACATATTCATTATGTATTTGGT
GTTTGGCGACGATCAGCCAGCTTTAATGGCCATAAAACGTGTCTTGGTTTGTGGGCCACATAACAGGCAG
CGAGATCTGGAAAAATGATGTGACAGTGGAAATGAGAAGTAGGTGCATCTGCAAAGATTTGATTCAGAGT
TGATGCCATTCATGATTTTTTTTTAGAAGTATCATTTGTGTTTTTAGAATATAGAATTAATTCTTGAAGA
CGAAAGGGCCTCGTGATACGCCTATTTTTATAGGTTAATGTCATGATAATAATGGTTTCTTAGACGTCAG
GTGGCACTTTTCGGGGAAATGTGCGCGGAACCCCTATTTGTTTATTTTTCTAAATACATTCAAATATGTA
TCCGCTCATGAGACAATAACCCTGATAAATGCTTCAATAATATTGAAAAAGGAAGAGTATGAGTATTCAA
CATTTCCGTGTCGCCCTTATTCCCTTTTTTGCGGCATTTTGCCTTCCTGTTTTTGCTCACCCAGAAACGC
TGGTGAAAGTAAAAGATGCTGAAGATCAGTTGGGTGCACGAGTGGGTTACATCGAACTGGATCTCAACAG
CGGTAAGATCCTTGAGAGTTTTCGCCCCGAAGAACGTTTTCCAATGATGAGCACTTTTAAAGTTCTGCTA
TGTGGCGCGGTATTATCCCGTGTTGACGCCGGGCAAGAGCAACTCGGTCGCCGCATACACTATTCTCAGA
ATGACTTGGTTGAGTACTCACCAGTCACAGAAAAGCATCTTACGGATGGCATGACAGTAAGAGAATTATG
CAGTGCTGCCATAACCATGAGTGATAACACTGCGGCCAACTTACTTCTGACAACGATCGGAGGACCGAAG
GAGCTAACCGCTTTTTTGCACAACATGGGGGATCATGTAACTCGCCTTGATCGTTGGGAACCGGAGCTGA
ATGAAGCCATACCAAACGACGAGCGTGACACCACGATGCCTGCAGCAATGGCAACAACGTTGCGCAAACT
ATTAACTGGCGAACTACTTACTCTAGCTTCCCGGCAACAATTAATAGACTGGATGGAGGCGGATAAAGTT
GCAGGACCACTTCTGCGCTCGGCCCTTCCGGCTGGCTGGTTTATTGCTGATAAATCTGGAGCCGGTGAGC
GTGGGTCTCGCGGTATCATTGCAGCACTGGGGCCAGATGGTAAGCCCTCCCGTATCGTAGTTATCTACAC
GACGGGGAGTCAGGCAACTATGGATGAACGAAATAGACAGATCGCTGAGATAGGTGCCTCACTGATTAAG
CATTGGTAACTGTCAGACCAAGTTTACTCATATATACTTTAGATTGATTTAAAACTTCATTTTTAATTTA
AAAGGATCTAGGTGAAGATCCTTTTTGATAATCTCATGACCAAAATCCCTTAACGTGAGTTTTCGTTCCA
CTGAGCGTCAGACCCCGTAGAAAAGATCAAAGGATCTTCTTGAGATCCTTTTTTTCTGCGCGTAATCTGC
TGCTTGCAAACAAAAAAACCACCGCTACCAGCGGTGGTTTGTTTGCCGGATCAAGAGCTACCAACTCTTT
TTCCGAAGGTAACTGGCTTCAGCAGAGCGCAGATACCAAATACTGTCCTTCTAGTGTAGCCGTAGTTAGG
CCACCACTTCAAGAACTCTGTAGCACCGCCTACATACCTCGCTCTGCTAATCCTGTTACCAGTGGCTGCT
GCCAGTGGCGATAAGTCGTGTCTTACCGGGTTGGACTCAAGACGATAGTTACCGGATAAGGCGCAGCGGT
CGGGCTGAACGGGGGGTTCGTGCACACAGCCCAGCTTGGAGCGAACGACCTACACCGAACTGAGATACCT
ACAGCGTGAGCTATGAGAAAGCGCCACGCTTCCCGAAGGGAGAAAGGCGGACAGGTATCCGGTAAGCGGC
AGGGTCGGAACAGGAGAGCGCACGAGGGAGCTTCCAGGGGGAAACGCCTGGTATCTTTATAGTCCTGTCG
GGTTTCGCCACCTCTGACTTGAGCGTCGATTTTTGTGATGCTCGTCAGGGGGGCGGAGCCTATGGAAAAA
CGCCAGCAACGCGGCCTTTTTACGGTTCCTGGCCTTTTGCTGGCCTTGAAGCTGTCCCTGATGGTCGTCA
TCTACCTGCCTGGACAGCATGGCCTGCAACGCGGGCATCCCGATGCCGCCGGAAGCGAGAAGAATCATAA
TGGGGAAGGCCATCCAGCCTCGCGTCGCGAACGCCAGCAAGACGTAGCCCAGCGCGTCGGCCGCCATGCC
GGCGATAATGGCCTGCTTCTCGCCGAAACGTTTGGTGGCGGGACCAGTGACGAAGGCTTGAGCGAGGGCG
TGCAAGATTCCGAATACCGCAAGCGACAGGCCGATCATCGTCGCGCTCCAGCGAAAGCGGTCCTCGCCGA
AAATGACCCAGAGCGCTGCCGGCACCTGTCCTACGAGTTGCATGATAAAGAAGACAGTCATAAGTGCGGC
GACGATAGTCATGCCCCGCGCCCACCGGAAGGAGCTGACTGGGTTGAAGGCTCTCAAGGGCATCGGTCGA
CTGATCATAATCAGCCATACCACATTTGTAGAGGTTTTACTTGCTTTAAAAAACCTCCCACACCTCCCCC
TGAACCTGAAACATAAAATGAATGCAATTGTTGTTGTTAACTTGTTTATTGCAGCTTATAATGGTTACAA
ATAAAGCAATAGCATCACAAATTTCACAAATAAAGCATTTTTTTCACTGCATTCTAGTTGTGGTTTGTCC
AAACTCATCAATGTATCTTATCATGTCTGGATCCTCGATCGAGGCTGATCAGCGAGCTCAGGCCTTAGAA
GGCACAGTCGAGGCTGATCAGCGGGTTTAAACTCAATGGTGATGGTGATGATGACCGGTACGCGTAGAAT
CGAGACCGAGGAGAGGGTTAGGGATAGGCTTACCTTCGAACCGCGGGCCCTCTAGATTAATTCACAACAG
TGGTTAATGGAATTTGTCGCGCCCTCTTTGTCTCCTCCTCGTTGATTTTCTGTTCAATTAGATATTGCGC
TTTGGCAATGGCACTCGGCTGACCAGTTATGGTTACAATGCGATTTCTAGTGCCAGGTGCGAATATGCCC
TTTTTGGAAATTTGCACATTTGCGCCAGAAACATGTTGAATTTCAACTAAACTACGACCGCTCGGACCTA
GGATAGCGCCGATAATCACTTCCGGCACCTCGACGTTTTTCGAGTCCTTGGAGCTAAGGTCACCGGGAGT
GGGACTCTTGCTTAGACCGCCCAGCTGCGCCGTGGTCGCCGTTCCCGTGGTCGCCGTCAATCCAAAGCTA
TTGTTGTTCAGTGAGACGGGCGTGGCGGCCGGCGCCGTTGCCGAGCCCAAATGGCGGAATGGATCGAATT
GCACTGCGGCAGCGTCCAGTTGCGACTGCGTCGGCCGGCTGGCGGCAGCTGCAGAGGCCACCGCTGCGGC
ATATTGCTCCAGATTTACCTGGCCAACGGCACCGAACACATTGCTGGCGGTGGCCGCAGATGCGGCAGCG
GCTGTCTGCTGGTCCAGCGTCGTTACGCCCAGGAAGTTGCCCAGCGTTGAGTGGGCGCCGTTGGTGTGCG
ACACACCCACGCCCATTCCAAGGACGCCGTACTTGGCCAGCACGCTCAGAGCGGCGACAACTTCGTTCGT
TACGGTCTCCGAATAGCCAGAGCCGCGCATGGCAACCTTAATATGCTCGAGCAGCTGTGTGGCAACCGCT
AGATTGGGCGCCGGATTGGGTGAGCCCAGATTGATGGACAAATTGATGCCGGTGCCGTTGACTAGCAGGC
TGGCCGCCGAGTTTGCACCGCCGATCGTGGTGCCCAACGTGGAGTTCAACGAAGCGGTGCTCGAGTTGAT
GGCATTCTGATTGGTGGCGTACGGGGAGCCGGTCGGATTAAAGTTGGCCACCGGGCCGCTGACGTCCGCG
TAGGATACGTTCAGGCAGGTGCCCGACTGGGGATCTTCGACGATCTTCGAGAGGATCATCTTGCAGGCGT
TCTTATTGTTCTCCTTGTCGCCTATGATGGTGATGCAGCGCTCCTGCAACGACACATCCGTGGGCTTCTG
CGAGATCTGGACATAGGAGCCGCTCTCCTCCTTGATCTGTTTAATGAAGGCACCGCCCTTGCCAATGATC
ATGCCGGCGGTCGAGTTGGGCACCAGGATCTTGACCTGCTTGTCGCGCTCCTGTGTCTGTTTTGAGTCGG
TATCGACGATCTTGTTGGTCAGGTCGGGCTTCTCGCGGATCTTGTCCATGATGAACTCCATCACGACCAT
GATAGCCTCCGTGGAGCCGGTGATCAGGCACACGCGTTCGGTGGTGCCTGGGTAGAAGTCGTGCGACTTG
GACATCTTGACCCTAGCACCCGTGTCCTTCTGCAGGGAGGCGATCGTCTCGCCACCTTTGCCAATGATGG
CCCCGGAGGCCACCGCGGGCACCAGTATTTTCATGTGATACGTTGTCTCGCAGAAGCTTTGCTGTAGCTG
AAATGCTGGCTGCTGATGGAATTGCTGTCCCAGCTGCTGAGGATCCTGCTGCTGCTGCTGCTGCTGCTGG
TGCTGCTGCATCATCATCGCGGGCGGACTGATCGACGTGGACGAGGTGGTTCTGGCGAACAACATTGAAT
TCAAGCTTGGCTTGTACAGCTCGTCCATGCCGAGAGTGATCCCGGCGGCGGTCACGAACTCCAGCAGGAC
CATGTGATCGCGCTTCTCGTTGGGGTCTTTGCTCAGGGCGGACTGGGTGCTCAGGTAGTGGTTGTCGGGC
AGCAGCACGGGGCCGTCGCCGATGGGGGTGTTCTGCTGGTAGTGGTCGGCGAGCTGCACGCTGCCGTCCT
CGATGTTGTGGCGGATCTTGAAGTTCACCTTGATGCCGTTCTTCTGCTTGTCGGCCATGATATAGACGTT
GTGGCTGTTGTAGTTGTACTCCAGCTTGTGCCCCAGGATGTTGCCGTCCTCCTTGAAGTCGATGCCCTTC
AGCTCGATGCGGTTCACCAGGGTGTCGCCCTCGAACTTCACCTCGGCGCGGGTCTTGTAGTTGCCGTCGT
CCTTGAAGAAGATGGTGCGCTCCTGGACGTAGCCTTCGGGCATGGCGGACTTGAAGAAGTCGTGCTGCTT
CATGTGGTCGGGGTAGCGGCTGAAGCACTGCACGCCGTAGGTCAGGGTGGTCACGAGGGTGGGCCAGGGC
ACGGGCAGCTTGCCGGTGGTGCAGATGAACTTCAGGGTCAGCTTGCCGTAGGTGGCATCGCCCTCGCCCT
CGCCGGACACGCTGAACTTGTGGCCGTTTACGTCGCCGTCCAGCTCGACCAGGATGGGCACCACCCCGGT
GAACAGCTCCTCGCCCTTGCTCACCATGATGGTACCCCGATCCGGGGTCTCTGGATTAGACGACTGCTGG
CTGATGGAGCGGCTTTGTGTCGGGAGGAGTATCCACACAGCACAAGAACTCAAACGGTAGTGATATGAAA
ACTGGTCCCGCAGCCCGTTTTATAAAGCCCGCTTAGCGCTAAAACCTTATCAGCCGCAATGCTCTCCGCT
CTCAAGTCGCGTTCAAAACTTTTACCATATATGGGTATGAATTGTTCGCCGATTGGGTTTTCATTTACGG
AGAATTTCCTCCGCAACTGGGTGTTCGTGCTTGTGTGTGTCTTGTATATCGCCATGAAGAGTGTACTTCC
ATGGGTCCTATCAGTTGCGGCATGTGATTCAATTTGGGGGTTACTCATATTCGATACTTCAGCTGGTTAT
CTTTATGCTGTGATGGTCACGGTGCTTTTACACATTTTTTCCCCAACTACTCATTGTATGCCAAAACATA
CATATGTACATGTGTTTATAGTGGGTTTATTAGTAATGTCCAGCGATATTAAAACATTACAGTTAAATAA
TATTCATATTAGCTTACGTTTACTGCTATCTGCACTTCAAATTGGTTATTCCAGGGACATTTTGTGCAAC
ACACATCTTCTAGTAGGGCATTCACTAGTCGTAGAAAACACACCTAACTTAAGCCGGTTTTAACAATAAC
GGCGAAACAGCTGCCAGACGAGAGAAAAGTACACAGCAAGAAGCATTTCTATAATGATGCCGTCCTAAAT
ATGCAGCATTTTTGCTCAAATTGATCATTTCGTTGCATCGCTCAGGTGGTATAGTATTTGGCTATTGAAT
GTGATTGCTATCTTAATAGTTTTGAATAGTAATAGTGCAAATATTCATTCATAAAAAATAGGTAATCGAT
TTTTTCAGTGCAGTCTATGCGTTTGCGCAACAGAGACGAAGAGAGAGACGCCTCACACACAAGCACATGC
GGTCTAAGCTGCTCTCCCTCTTTTTCTCTCTCTCTCTGGCTTGCGGCAGTTTTCCAGAGGCTGTGACTCA
GTAAGCATTTCTTGTTGTTACCCTAACGATAAGCGTCCGATTCCTAATTCTCTTTCAAATAATTTGTTTT
ATTTTTTTTTTTGTGTGTTTTGAAGTCAAACAGCTTCATAAACAATATTAAATATCGCAATTGTTATTGC
AAATGCATTCGTATCAGGCGCCTTGATGTTTTTCGCCAAAACTTCGTCTGCTCTTTGTCAGCGTAATTGC
GTTTGCCGGTCGTGCCGTCTTGCTCGCACGCGGCTTGCAAACAAAAAGTGAAAGAGGGAAAGCCACCTGT
GTTGTTGCTTTTGTTGCTATCGTTGGCTGCACACACATGGCAATAAGTAACCATATTGTAGACTTATTTA
TTTTAGCGTTTTCGTTGACTAATCTTTGTTTAAATAATTGCCTATTTCGAGCCAAAATGACGCATAAAAG
GAAACGGCAACATGCGGTGCGTTGAGCATGCGTAAGCGAGATGGCGCTAGAGAGAGCGCAGCATAAAAAG
AAAAAAACAACCGGCGAGTGGCGAGACACGAATAATACACACACGCACACATGGTCAAAGGAGTGGCTCC
AACGTCGGTGACGTCGCGCCCA
Features (pLannotate 1.2.2; 9 found; start..end, strand, type, name):
   1074..1178    +  promoter       AmpR promoter: bla
   1179..2039    +  CDS            AmpR: β-lactamase; bla; confers resistance to ampicillin, carbenicillin, and related antibiotics
   2210..2798    +  rep_origin     ori: high-copy-number ColE1/pMB1/pBR322/pUC origin of replication
   2844..3291    -  CDS            TcR (fragment): tetracycline efflux protein; tet; confers resistance to tetracycline
   3292..3376    +  CDS            large T antigen (fragment): large T antigen from SV40 (simian virus 40)
   3399..3533    +  polyA_signal   SV40 poly(A) signal: SV40 polyadenylation signal
   3633..3674    -  CDS            V5 tag: epitope tag from simian virus 5
   5401..6117    -  CDS            EGFP: EGFP is a basic (constitutively fluorescent) green fluorescent protein published in 1996, derived from Aequorea victoria. It is reported to be a rapidly-maturing weak dimer with moderate acid sensitivity.
   6137..924     -  promoter       Ac5 promoter (across the origin): Drosophila melanogaster actin 5C promoter
