[The description below was written by a language model from this plasmid's Addgene catalogue record and pLannotate feature annotations shown in this document.]
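Description:
pAc5.1B-EGFP-DmPasilla_B is an insect-cell expression plasmid for producing a GFP-tagged form of the Drosophila melanogaster protein Pasilla (gene ps, the fly NOVA1 relative). The catalogue lists the backbone as unknown, although the name and annotated parts point to a pAc5.1-type vector. In bacteria it is maintained through a ColE1/pUC-type origin and selected with ampicillin via the bla promoter and β-lactamase gene. The origin is annotated as a high-copy type, whereas the catalogue describes the plasmid as low copy. A tetracycline-resistance fragment and a short SV40 large T antigen fragment are also detected; these appear to be non-functional backbone remnants. No selectable marker for insect cells is annotated.

The expression cassette is driven by the Drosophila actin 5C (Ac5) promoter, a strong constitutive promoter commonly used in fly cell lines. EGFP lies immediately downstream, followed by an unannotated stretch of about 1.7–1.8 kb that is the presumed position of the Pasilla ORF, giving an N-terminal EGFP fusion. A V5 epitope sequence and an SV40 polyadenylation signal follow, but the record does not show whether the V5 tag is read in frame with the insert or lies beyond a stop codon. The ORF derives from an NCBI reference transcript and, relative to it, carries an inserted Q66, a K77Q substitution and a deletion of residues 96–117.

Two sequence records are provided, a 7,809 nt depositor sequence and a 7,722 nt repository sequencing result. They share the same feature set in opposite orientations but differ in length by 87 nt, and the repository cautions that the depositor sequence may be theoretical. The stated purpose is simply insect expression of DmPasilla; the EGFP fusion would suit localisation or pull-down experiments.
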