Addgene plasmid #145923: pAc5.1B-EGFP-DmPasilla_B
Purpose: Insect Expression of DmPasilla
Depositing lab: Elisa Izaurralde. Depositing organization: Max Planck Institute for Developmental Biology.
Backbone
  Vector backbone: Unknown
  Vector type: Insect Expression
Growth in bacteria
  Bacterial resistance: Ampicillin, 100 μg/mL
  Growth temperature: 37°C
  Growth strain: DH5alpha
  Copy number: Low Copy
Gene/Insert
  Gene/Insert name: DmPasilla
  Species: D. melanogaster (fly)
  Mutation: inserted Q66, mutation K77Q, and deletion of AA 96-117
  Entrez Gene: ps (a.k.a. Dmel_CG42670, BcDNA:RE47781, CG16765, CG16776, CG16777, CG18509, CG42670, CG8144, Dmel\CG42670, Dmel_CG16765, Dmel_CG16777, EP(3)3406, NOVA1, PS, cg8144, l(3)10615)
  Cloning method: Unknown
Terms and licenses: Academic/Nonprofit Terms; Industry Terms: Not Available to Industry
Depositor comments: ORF extracted from NCBI: NM_169284.2. Plasmids from this collection were made available to the research community and donated after the lab closed. Please note that the sequence provided by the depositing laboratory may be theoretical/predicted or based on Sanger sequencing results. There may be discrepancies between sequencing results obtained by Addgene and the depositor sequence. If an Addgene verified sequence is not available, please contact before placing your order to request that our lab fully sequence the plasmid.
How to cite: pAc5.1B-EGFP-DmPasilla_B was a gift from Elisa Izaurralde (Addgene plasmid # 145923 ; http://n2t.net/addgene:145923 ; RRID:Addgene_145923)
